Addgene plasmid #192394: LLP750_L2pV1_AND_B3RT_FRT_Rluc_1IB_lacZ
Purpose: To act as a 1-input state of the AND gate.
Depositing lab: Ryan Lister. Depositing organization: University of Western Australia. Publication: Synthetic memory circuits for stable cell reprogramming in plants. Lloyd JPB, Ly F, Gong P, Pflueger J, Swain T, Pflueger C, Fourie E, Khan MA, Kidd BN, Lister R. Nat Biotechnol. 2022 Jul 4. pii: 10.1038/s41587-022-01383-2. doi: 10.1038/s41587-022-01383-2. PubMed 35788565.
Backbone
  Vector backbone: pAGM4673
  Backbone manufacturer: Sylvestre Marillonnet
  Vector type: Plant Expression, Synthetic Biology
Growth in bacteria
  Bacterial resistance: Kanamycin, 50 μg/mL
  Growth temperature: 30°C
  Growth strain: DH5alpha
  Copy number: Unknown
Gene/Insert
  Gene/Insert name: Act2::FRT-OCS-FRT::B3RT-OCS-B3RT::Rluc
  Species: Renilla reniformis
  Tag / fusion protein: PEST (C terminal on insert)
  Cloning method: Restriction Enzyme; 5′ cloning site unknown (unknown if destroyed)
Terms and licenses: Academic/Nonprofit Terms; Industry Terms: Not Available to Industry
Depositor comments: Other genes: TCTP1::Fluc, TCTP1::B3o
How to cite: LLP750_L2pV1_AND_B3RT_FRT_Rluc_1IB_lacZ was a gift from Ryan Lister (Addgene plasmid # 192394 ; http://n2t.net/addgene:192394 ; RRID:Addgene_192394)
