[The description below was written by a language model from this plasmid's Addgene catalogue record and pLannotate feature annotations shown in this document.]
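Description:
LLP750_L2pV1_AND_B3RT_FRT_Rluc_1IB_lacZ is a Level 2 Golden Gate (MoClo-type) binary vector for plant expression, built on the pAGM4673 backbone. It carries nopaline-type left and right T-DNA border repeats for Agrobacterium-mediated delivery. The backbone combines an incP oriV with its trfA replication protein for broad-host-range maintenance and a ColE1/pUC-type origin for E. coli. Selection is by kanamycin resistance. A lac promoter/operator and lacZα fragment with a pUC polylinker remain next to the right border, consistent with the "lacZ" in the name and presumably a blue/white acceptor position for adding further modules.

The main payload is a recombinase-based AND logic gate. According to the record, an Act2 promoter is separated from a Renilla luciferase reporter by two transcriptional blocks, each an OCS terminator flanked by recombinase sites, one pair FRT and one pair B3RT. Both terminators must be excised, by FLP and B3 respectively, before Rluc is expressed. The feature table shows both OCS terminators and FRT sites, but the automated annotation did not identify the Act2 promoter or the B3RT sites. The Rluc coding sequence contains the potato IV2 intron, which prevents expression in bacteria, follows a TMV Ω leader fragment, and ends in a CaMV poly(A) signal. The catalogue lists a C-terminal PEST destabilising tag; the annotation tool labels the short region in that position as a DREB2A fragment.

Depositor comments list two further units: TCTP1::Fluc, a firefly luciferase that likely serves as a normalisation reporter, and TCTP1::B3o, an unannotated intron-containing reading frame supplying B3 recombinase. With only B3 present, the construct represents the 1-input state of the AND gate in plant synthetic memory circuits. The sequence is flagged as a partial NGS result.
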