Features (pLannotate 1.2.2; 29 found; start..end, strand, type, name):
    824..844     +  misc_feature   TMV Ω (fragment): translational enhancer from the tobacco mosaic virus 5'-leader sequence (Gallie et al., 1988)
    878..1585    +  terminator     OCS terminator: octopine synthase terminator
   1649..1682    +  protein_bind   FRT (minimal): supports FLP-mediated excision but not integration (Turan and Bode, 2011) FLP recombinase from the Saccharomyces cerevisiae 2μ plasmid
   1683..2390    +  terminator     OCS terminator: octopine synthase terminator
   2391..2424    +  protein_bind   FRT (minimal): supports FLP-mediated excision but not integration (Turan and Bode, 2011) FLP recombinase from the Saccharomyces cerevisiae 2μ plasmid
   2425..2459    +  misc_feature   TMV Ω (fragment): translational enhancer from the tobacco mosaic virus 5'-leader sequence (Gallie et al., 1988)
   2491..2679    +  intron         IV2 intron: modified second intron of the potato ST-LS1 gene (Vancanneyt et al., 1990)
   2677..3582    +  CDS            LUCI_RENRE: Experimental evidence at protein level: Swiss-Prot protein existence level 1. Upon binding the substrate, the enzyme catalyzes an oxygenation, producing a very short-lived hydroperoxide that cyclizes into a dioxetanone structure, which collapses, releasing a CO(2) molecule. The spontaneous breakdown of the dioxetanone releases the energy (about 50 kcal/mole) that is necessary to generate the excited state of the coelenteramide product, which is the singlet form of the monoanion. In vivo the product undergoes the process of nonradiative energy transfer to an accessory protein, a green fluoresce
   3589..3663    +  CDS            DREB2A (fragment): DRE2A_ARATH - Also known as ERF045. Experimental evidence at protein level: Swiss-Prot protein existence level 1. Transcriptional activator that binds specifically to the DNA sequence 5'-[AG]CCGAC-3'. Binding to the C-repeat/DRE element mediates high salinity- and dehydration-inducible transcription. From Arabidopsis thaliana (Mouse-ear cress).
   3707..3881    +  polyA_signal   CaMV poly(A) signal: cauliflower mosaic virus polyadenylation signal
   4269..5918    +  CDS            LUCI_PHOPY: Experimental evidence at protein level: Swiss-Prot protein existence level 1. Produces green light with a wavelength of 562 nm. From Photinus pyralis (Common eastern firefly) (Lampyris pyralis).
   5941..6141    +  terminator     gene 7 terminator: transcription terminator for octopine-type Ti plasmid gene 7
   6484..6539    +  misc_feature   TMV Ω: translational enhancer from the tobacco mosaic virus 5'-leader sequence (Gallie et al., 1988)
   7342..7530    +  intron         IV2 intron: modified second intron of the potato ST-LS1 gene (Vancanneyt et al., 1990)
   8492..8666    +  polyA_signal   CaMV poly(A) signal: cauliflower mosaic virus polyadenylation signal
   8681..8723    +  CDS            lacI (fragment): lac repressor; lacI; The lac repressor binds to the lac operator to inhibit transcription in E. coli. This inhibition can be relieved by adding lactose or isopropyl-β-D-thiogalactopyranoside (IPTG).
   8736..8757    +  protein_bind   CAP binding site: CAP binding activates transcription in the presence of cAMP. E. coli catabolite activator protein
   8772..8802    +  promoter       lac promoter: promoter for the E. coli lac operon
   8806..8828    +  protein_bind   lac operator (fragment): The lac repressor binds to the lac operator to inhibit transcription in E. coli. This inhibition can be relieved by adding lactose or isopropyl-β-D-thiogalactopyranoside (IPTG). lac repressor encoded by lacI
   8863..8919    -  misc_feature   MCS: pUC18/19 multiple cloning site
   8916..9073    +  CDS            lacZα (fragment): LacZα fragment of β-galactosidase; lacZ fragment
   9079..9178    -  misc_feature   bom (fragment): basis of mobility region from pBR322
   9301..9325    +  misc_feature   RB T-DNA repeat: right border repeat from nopaline C58 T-DNA
   9422..10053   +  rep_origin     oriV: incP origin of replication
  10144..10248   +  promoter       AmpR promoter: bla
  10249..11043   +  CDS            KanR: aminoglycoside phosphotransferase; aphA-3; confers resistance to kanamycin
  11214..11802   +  rep_origin     ori: high-copy-number ColE1/pMB1/pBR322/pUC origin of replication
  12138..13283   +  CDS            trfA: TRFA_ECOLX - Experimental evidence at protein level: Swiss-Prot protein existence level 1. Also involved in plasmid copy number control, promoting intermolecular coupling of protein bound iterons at oriV, which inhibits replication initiation. From Escherichia coli.
  13432..13456   +  misc_feature   LB T-DNA repeat: left border repeat from nopaline C58 T-DNA
>Addgene plasmid #192394 | LLP750_L2pV1_AND_B3RT_FRT_Rluc_1IB_lacZ | addgene full sequence | sequence record 378287 | Addgene Partial NGS Result
GTGCCGAATTCGGATCCGGAGTCGACAAAATTTAGAACGAACTTAATTATGATCTCAAATACATTGATAC
ATATCTCATCTAGATCTAGGTTATCATTATGTAAGAAAGTTTTGACGAATATGGCACGACAAAATGGCTA
GACTCGATGTAATTGGTATCTCAACTCAACATTATACTTATACCAAACATTAGTTAGACAAAATTTAAAC
AACTATTTTTTATGTATGCAAGAGTCAGCATATGTATAATTGATTCAGAATCGTTTTGACGAGTTCGGAT
GTAGTAGTAGCCATTATTTAATGTACATACTAATCGTGAATAGTGAATATGATGAAACATTGTATCTTAT
TGTATAAATATCCATAAACACATCATGAAAGACACTTTCTTTCACGGTCTGAATTAATTATGATACAATT
CTAATAGAAAACGAATTAAATTACGTTGAATTGTATGAAATCTAATTGAACAAGCCAACCACGACGACGA
CTAACGTTGCCTGGATTGACTCGGTTTAAGTTAACCACTAAAAAAACGGAGCTGTCATGTAACACGCGGA
TCGAGCAGGTCACAGTCATGAAGCCATCAAAGCAAAAGAACTAATCCAAGGGCTGAGATGATTAATTAGT
TTAAAAATTAGTTAACACGAGGGAAAAGGCTGTCTGACAGCCAGGTCACGTTATCTTTACCTGTGGTCGA
AATGATTCGTGTCTGTCGATTTTAATTATTTTTTTGAAAGGCCGAAAATAAAGTTGTAAGAGATAAACCC
GCCTATATAAATTCATATATTTTCCTCTCCGCTTTGAATACTGTATTTTTACAACAATTACCAACAACAA
CAAAGGTTGCTTAAGAATAAGTAATTCTTAAGCAACCCTGCTTTAATGAGATATGCGAGAAGCCTATGAT
CGCATGATATTTGCTTTCAATTCTGTTGTGCACGTTGTAAAAAACCTGAGCATGTGTAGCTCAGATCCTT
ACCGCCGGTTTCGGTTCATTCTAATGAATATATCACCCGTTACTATCGTATTTTTATGAATAATATTCTC
CGTTCAATTTACTGATTGTACCCTACTACTTATATGTACAATATTAAAATGAAAACAATATATTGTGCTG
AATAGGTTTATAGCGACATCTATGATAGAGCGCCACAATAACAAACAATTGCGTTTTATTATTACAAATC
CAATTTTAAAAAAAGCGGCAGAACCGGTCAAACCTAAAAGACTGATTACATAAATCTTATTCAAATTTCA
AAAGTGCCCCAGGGGCTAGTATCTACGACACACCGAGCGGCGAACTAATAACGCTCACTGAAGGGAACTC
CGGTTCCCCGCCGGCGCGCATGGGTGAGATTCCTTGAAGTTGAGTATTGGCCGTCCGCTCTACCGAAAGT
TACGGGCACCATTCAACCCGGTCCAGCACGGCGGCCGGGTAACCGACTTGCTGCCCCGAGAATTATGCAG
CATTTTTTTGGTGTATGTGGGCCCCAAATGAAGTGCAGGTCAAACCTTGACAGTGACGACAAATCGTTGG
GCGGGTCCAGGGCGAATTTTGCGACAACATGTCGAGGCTCAGCAGGGTTGCTTAAGAATAAGTAATTCTT
AAGCAACCTCTGTAGAGTGAACTTCACCACATATTCTGGAAGTTCCTATTCTCTAGAAAGTATAGGAACT
TCCTGCTTTAATGAGATATGCGAGAAGCCTATGATCGCATGATATTTGCTTTCAATTCTGTTGTGCACGT
TGTAAAAAACCTGAGCATGTGTAGCTCAGATCCTTACCGCCGGTTTCGGTTCATTCTAATGAATATATCA
CCCGTTACTATCGTATTTTTATGAATAATATTCTCCGTTCAATTTACTGATTGTACCCTACTACTTATAT
GTACAATATTAAAATGAAAACAATATATTGTGCTGAATAGGTTTATAGCGACATCTATGATAGAGCGCCA
CAATAACAAACAATTGCGTTTTATTATTACAAATCCAATTTTAAAAAAAGCGGCAGAACCGGTCAAACCT
AAAAGACTGATTACATAAATCTTATTCAAATTTCAAAAGTGCCCCAGGGGCTAGTATCTACGACACACCG
AGCGGCGAACTAATAACGCTCACTGAAGGGAACTCCGGTTCCCCGCCGGCGCGCATGGGTGAGATTCCTT
GAAGTTGAGTATTGGCCGTCCGCTCTACCGAAAGTTACGGGCACCATTCAACCCGGTCCAGCACGGCGGC
CGGGTAACCGACTTGCTGCCCCGAGAATTATGCAGCATTTTTTTGGTGTATGTGGGCCCCAAATGAAGTG
CAGGTCAAACCTTGACAGTGACGACAAATCGTTGGGCGGGTCCAGGGCGAATTTTGCGACAACATGTCGA
GGCTCAGCAGGAAGTTCCTATTCTCTAGAAAGTATAGGAACTTCCAACAAACAACATTACAATTACTATT
TACAATTACAATGACTTCAAAGGTGTATGATCCTGAGCAGGTAAGTTTCTGCTTCTACCTTTGATATATA
TATAATAATTATCATTAATTAGTAGTAATATAATATTTCAAATATTTTTTTCAAAATAAAAGAATGTAGT
ATATAGCAATTGCTTTTCTGTAGTTTATAAGTGTGTATATTTTAATTTATAACTTTTCTAATATATGACC
AAAATTTGTTGATGTGCAGAGAAAAAGAATGATAACTGGTCCACAATGGTGGGCAAGATGTAAACAGATG
AACGTGCTTGATTCTTTCATTAATTACTACGATTCAGAAAAGCACGCTGAGAATGCAGTTATCTTTCTTC
ACGGAAACGCTGCATCTTCATATTTGTGGAGACATGTTGTGCCTCACATTGAACCAGTGGCTAGGTGTAT
TATCCCAGATCTTATCGGAATGGGAAAGTCTGGTAAATCTGGAAATGGTTCTTACAGACTTTTGGATCAT
TATAAGTACCTCACAGCTTGGTTCGAACTTCTCAACTTACCTAAGAAGATTATTTTCGTTGGACACGATT
GGGGTGCTTGCTTGGCATTCCATTACTCATACGAACACCAAGATAAGATCAAAGCTATAGTTCATGCAGA
GAGTGTTGTGGATGTGATAGAATCTTGGGATGAGTGGCCAGATATTGAAGAGGATATTGCTTTGATCAAG
TCTGAAGAGGGAGAAAAGATGGTTCTCGAAAATAACTTTTTCGTGGAAACTATGCTTCCTTCAAAGATTA
TGAGAAAATTGGAACCAGAAGAGTTTGCTGCATATCTCGAACCTTTCAAGGAAAAAGGAGAGGTTAGAAG
GCCAACACTCAGTTGGCCTAGGGAAATACCATTAGTTAAGGGAGGTAAACCTGATGTTGTGCAGATCGTG
AGAAATTATAACGCTTACCTTAGGGCATCAGATGATTTGCCTAAGATGTTCATCGAGTCAGATCCAGGAT
TTTTCAGTAATGCTATAGTTGAAGGTGCAAAGAAATTTCCAAACACCGAGTTCGTTAAGGTGAAAGGATT
GCATTTCTCACAAGAAGATGCTCCTGATGAGATGGGAAAGTATATTAAGTCTTTTGTTGAAAGAGTGCTC
AAAAACGAGCAGGGTTCTCGATCTGATGCTTCTGAAGTAACGTCAACAAGCTCCCAGTCTGAGGTATGCA
CAGTGGAAACGCCAGGTTGTGTTGGTTCTTAAGCTTCTCTAGCTAGAGTCGATCGACAAGCTCGAGTTTC
TCCATAATAATGTGTGAGTAGTTCCCAGATAAGGGAATTAGGGTTCCTATAGGGTTTCGCTCATGTGTTG
AGCATATAAGAAACCCTTAGTATGTATTTGTATTTGTAAAATACTTCTATCAATAAAATTTCTAATTCCT
AAAACCAAAATCCAGTACTAAAATCCAGATCGCTGCAAGAATTCAAGCTTGGAGCCAACACTCGAATCCC
CACCCGTTGGACCAAACCCGGCTCATTAAGCGTCGGTTCAGATTTATTTCCTTTATTTAAAAAAAAGGAA
AGGGTAAAAAATAGAAAATTGGAAACAGTTAAAGCCCAAAATTGTAATTTACCGAGAATTGTAAATTTAC
CTGAAAACCCTACGCTATAGTTTCGACTATAAATACCAAACTTAGGACCTCACTTCAGAATCCCCTCGTC
GCTGCGTCTCTCTCCCGCAACCTTCGATTTTCGTTTATTCGCATCCATCGGAGAGAGAAAACAATCAATA
AGCGACCTACTACAAACAAGTAAGTAAGAGAAAAACCAAAAGAAGAAGAGAAACAACAAGAAGAAGTAAT
GGAGGACGCCAAAAACATAAAGAAAGGCCCGGCGCCATTCTATCCTCTAGAGGATGGAACCGCTGGAGAG
CAACTGCATAAGGCTATGAAGAGATACGCCCTGGTTCCTGGAACAATTGCTTTTACAGATGCACATATCG
AGGTGAACATCACGTACGCGGAATACTTCGAAATGTCCGTTCGGTTGGCAGAAGCTATGAAACGATATGG
GCTGAATACAAATCACAGAATCGTCGTATGCAGTGAAAACTCTCTTCAATTCTTTATGCCGGTGTTGGGC
GCGTTATTTATCGGAGTTGCAGTTGCGCCCGCGAACGACATTTATAATGAACGTGAATTGCTCAACAGTA
TGAACATTTCGCAGCCTACCGTAGTGTTTGTTTCCAAAAAGGGGTTGCAAAAAATTTTGAACGTGCAAAA
AAAATTACCAATAATCCAGAAAATTATTATCATGGATTCTAAAACGGATTACCAGGGATTTCAGTCGATG
TACACGTTCGTCACATCTCATCTACCTCCCGGTTTTAATGAATACGATTTTGTACCAGAGTCCTTTGATC
GTGACAAAACAATTGCACTGATAATGAATTCCTCTGGATCTACTGGGTTACCTAAGGGTGTGGCCCTTCC
GCATAGAACTGCCTGCGTCAGATTCTCGCATGCCAGAGATCCTATTTTTGGCAATCAAATCATTCCGGAT
ACTGCGATTTTAAGTGTTGTTCCATTCCATCACGGTTTTGGAATGTTTACTACACTCGGATATTTGATAT
GTGGATTTCGAGTCGTCTTAATGTATAGATTTGAAGAAGAGCTGTTTTTACGATCCCTTCAGGATTACAA
AATTCAAAGTGCGTTGCTAGTACCAACCCTATTTTCATTCTTCGCCAAAAGCACTCTGATTGACAAATAC
GATTTATCTAATTTACACGAAATTGCTTCTGGGGGCGCACCTCTTTCGAAAGAAGTCGGGGAAGCGGTTG
CAAAACGCTTCCATCTTCCAGGGATACGACAAGGATATGGGCTCACTGAGACTACATCAGCTATTCTGAT
TACACCCGAGGGGGATGATAAACCGGGCGCGGTCGGTAAAGTTGTTCCATTTTTTGAAGCGAAGGTTGTG
GATCTGGATACCGGGAAAACGCTGGGCGTTAATCAGAGAGGCGAATTATGTGTCAGAGGACCTATGATTA
TGTCCGGTTATGTAAACAATCCGGAAGCGACCAACGCCTTGATTGACAAGGATGGATGGCTACATTCTGG
AGACATAGCTTACTGGGACGAGGACGAACACTTCTTCATAGTTGACCGCTTGAAGTCTTTAATTAAATAC
AAAGGATATCAGGTGGCCCCCGCTGAATTGGAATCGATATTGTTACAACACCCCAACATCTTCGACGCGG
GCGTGGCAGGTCTGCCCGACGATGACGCCGGTGAACTTCCCGCCGCCGTTGTTGTTTTGGAGCACGGAAA
GACGATGACGGAAAAAGAGATCGTGGATTACGTCGCCAGTCAAGTAACAACCGCGAAAAAGTTGCGCGGA
GGAGTTGTGTTTGTGGACGAAGTACCGAAAGGTCTTACCGGAAAACTCGACGCAAGAAAAATCAGAGAGA
TCCTCATAAAGGCCAAGAAGGGCGGAAAGTCCAAATTGTAAGCTTGATCCCCCGTCGACAGCTAGCTATA
TCATCAATTTATGTATTACACATAATATCGCACTCAGTCTTTCATCTACGGCAATGTACCAGCTGATATA
ATCAGTTATTGAAATATTTCTGAATTTAAACTTGCATCAATAAATTTATGTTTTTGCTTGGACTATAATA
CCTGACTTGTTATTTTATCAATAAATATTTAAACTATATTTCTTTCAAGATCGCTACTAGAATTCGAGCT
CGGAGCCAACACTCGAATCCCCACCCGTTGGACCAAACCCGGCTCATTAAGCGTCGGTTCAGATTTATTT
CCTTTATTTAAAAAAAAGGAAAGGGTAAAAAATAGAAAATTGGAAACAGTTAAAGCCCAAAATTGTAATT
TACCGAGAATTGTAAATTTACCTGAAAACCCTACGCTATAGTTTCGACTATAAATACCAAACTTAGGACC
TCACTTCAGAATCCCCTCGTCGCTGCGTCTCTCTCCCGCAACCTTCGATTTTCGTTTATTCGCATCCATC
GGAGAGAGAAAACAATCAATAAGCGACCTACTGTATTTTTACAACAATTACCAACAACAACAAACAACAA
ACAACATTACAATTACTATTTACAATTACAATGCCCAAGAAAAAGCGGAAGGTGTCCAGCTACATGGACC
TGGTGGACGACGAGCCCGCCACCCTGTACCACAAGTTCGTGGAATGCCTGAAGGCCGGCGAGAACTTCTG
CGGCGATAAGCTGAGCGGCATCATCACCATGGCCATTCTGAAGGCCATCAAGGCCCTGACCGAAGTGAAG
AAAACCACCTTCAACAAGTACAAGACCACCATCAAGCAGGGCCTGCAGTACGACGTGGGCAGCAGCACCA
TCAGCTTCGTGTACCACCTGAAGGACTGCGACGAGCTGAGCAGAGGCCTGAGCGACGCCTTCGAGCCCTA
CAAGTTCAAGATCAAGAGCAACAAAGAGGCCACCAGCTTCAAGACCCTGTTCAGGGGCCCTAGCTTCGGC
AGCCAGAAGAACTGGCGGAAGAAAGAGGTGGACCGCGAGGTGGACAACCTGTTCCACAGCACCGAGACAG
ACGAGAGCATCTTCAAGTTCATCCTGAACACCCTGGACAGCATCGAAACCCAGACCAACACCGACCGGCA
GAAAACCGTGCTGACCTTTATCCTGCTGATGACCTTCTTCAACTGCTGCCGGAACAACGACCTGATGAAC
GTGGACCCCAGCACCTTCAAGATCGTGAAGAACAAGTTTGTGGGCTACCTGCTGCAGGCTGAAGTGAAGC
AGACCAAGACCAGAAAGAGCCGGAATATCTTCTTCTTCCCCATCCGGGAAAACCGCTTCGACCTGTTCCT
GGCCCTGCACGACTTCTTCAGAACCTGCCAGCCCACCCCCAAGAGCAGACTGAGCGATCAGGTAAGTTTC
TGCTTCTACCTTTGATATATATATAATAATTATCATTAATTAGTAGTAATATAATATTTCAAATATTTTT
TTCAAAATAAAAGAATGTAGTATATAGCAATTGCTTTTCTGTAGTTTATAAGTGTGTATATTTTAATTTA
TAACTTTTCTAATATATGACCAAAATTTGTTGATGTGCAGGTGTCCGAGCAGAAGTGGCAGCTGTTCCGG
GACAGCATGGTCATCGACTACAACCGGTTCTTTCGGAAGTTCCCCGCCAGCCCCATCTTCGCCATTAAGC
ACGGCCCCAAGTCCCACCTGGGCCGGCATCTGATGAACAGCTTTCTGCACAAGAACGAGCTGGACAGCTG
GGCCAACAGCCTGGGCAATTGGAGCAGCTCCCAGAACCAGAGAGAGAGCGGCGCCAGACTGGGCTACACA
CACGGCGGAAGAGATCTGCCCCAGCCCCTGTTTGGCTTCCTGGCCGGATACTGCGTGCGGAACGAAGAGG
GCCACATCGTGGGCCTGGGCCTGGAAAAGGACATCAACGATCTGTTCGACGGCATCATGGACCCCCTGAA
CGAGAAAGAGGACACCGAGATCTGCGAGAGCTACGGCGAGTGGGCCAAGATTGTGTCCAAGGACGTGCTG
ATCTTCCTGAAGAGATACCACAGCAAGAACGCCTGTCGGAGATACCAGAACAGCACCCTGTATGCCCGGA
CCTTCCTGAAAACCGAGAGCGTGACCCTGAGCGGCTCCAAGGGCAGCGAGGAACCTTCTAGCCCTGTGCG
GATCCCCATCCTGAGCATGGGAAAGGCCAGCCCCTCCGAGGGAAGAAAGCTGAGAGCCAGCGAGCACGCC
AACGACGACAACGAGATCGAGAAGATCGACAGCGACAGCAGCCAGAGCGAAGAGATCCCTATCGAGATGA
GCGACTCCGAGGACGAGACAACCGCCAGCAACATCAGCGGCATCTACCTGGACATGAGCAAGGCCAACTC
CAACGTGGTGTACAGCCCCCCTAGCCAGACAGGCAGAGCTGCTGGCGCCGGAAGAAAAAGAGGCGTGGGA
GGCAGACGGACCGTGGAAAGCAAGCGGAGAAGAGTGCTGGCCCCCATCAACCGGTGAGCTTCTCTAGCTA
GAGTCGATCGACAAGCTCGAGTTTCTCCATAATAATGTGTGAGTAGTTCCCAGATAAGGGAATTAGGGTT
CCTATAGGGTTTCGCTCATGTGTTGAGCATATAAGAAACCCTTAGTATGTATTTGTATTTGTAAAATACT
TCTATCAATAAAATTTCTAATTCCTAAAACCAAAATCCAGTACTAAAATCCAGATCGCTTTACTGAGACC
GCAGCTGGCACGACAGGTTTCCCGACTGGAAAGCGGGCAGTGAGCGCAACGCAATTAATGTGAGTTAGCT
CACTCATTAGGCACCCCAGGCTTTACACTTTATGCTTCCGGCTCGTATGTTGTGTGGAATTGTGAGCGGA
TAACAATTTCACACAGGAAACAGCTATGACCATGATTACGCCAAGCTTGCATGCCTGCAGGTCGACTCTA
GAGGATCCCCGGGTACCGAGCTCGAATTCACTGGCCGTCGTTTTACAACGTCGTGACTGGGAAAACCCTG
GCGTTACCCAACTTAATCGCCTTGCAGCACATCCCCCTTTCGCCAGCTGGCGTAATAGCGAAGAGGCCCG
CACCGATCGCCCTTCCCAACAGTTGCGCAGCCTGAATGGCGAATGGCGCCTGATGCGGTATTTTCTCCTT
ACGCATCTGTGCGGTATTTCACACCGCATATGGTGCACTCTCAGTACAATCTGCTCTGATGCCGCATAGT
TAAGCCAGCCCCGACACCCGCCAACACCCGCTGACGCGCCCTGACGGGCTTGTCTGCTCCCGGCATCCGC
TTACAGACAAGCTGTGACGGTCTCAGGGACACGAAGTGATCCGTTTAAACTATCAGTGTTTGACAGGATA
TATTGGCGGGTAAACCTAAGAGAAAAGAGCGTTTATTAGAATAATCGGATATTTAAAAGGGCGTGAAAAG
GTTTATCCGTTCGTCCATTTGTATGTGCCAGCCGCCTTTGCGACGCTCACCGGGCTGGTTGCCCTCGCCG
CTGGGCTGGCGGCCGTCTATGGCCCTGCAAACGCGCCAGAAACGCCGTCGAAGCCGTGTGCGAGACACCG
CGGCCGCCGGCGTTGTGGATACCTCGCGGAAAACTTGGCCCTCACTGACAGATGAGGGGCGGACGTTGAC
ACTTGAGGGGCCGACTCACCCGGCGCGGCGTTGACAGATGAGGGGCAGGCTCGATTTCGGCCGGCGACGT
GGAGCTGGCCAGCCTCGCAAATCGGCGAAAACGCCTGATTTTACGCGAGTTTCCCACAGATGATGTGGAC
AAGCCTGGGGATAAGTGCCCTGCGGTATTGACACTTGAGGGGCGCGACTACTGACAGATGAGGGGCGCGA
TCCTTGACACTTGAGGGGCAGAGTGCTGACAGATGAGGGGCGCACCTATTGACATTTGAGGGGCTGTCCA
CAGGCAGAAAATCCAGCATTTGCAAGGGTTTCCGCCCGTTTTTCGGCCACCGCTAACCTGTCTTTTAACC
TGCTTTTAAACCAATATTTATAAACCTTGTTTTTAACCAGGGCTGCGCCCTGTGCGCGTGACCGCGCACG
CCGAAGGGGGGTGCCCCCCCTTCTCGAACCCTCCCGGCCCGCTAACGCGGGCCTCCCATCCCCCCAGGGG
CTGCGCCCCTCGGCCGCGAACGGCCTCACCCCAAAAATGGCAGCGCTGGCCAATTCCCGAGTGCGCGGAA
CCCCTATTTGTTTATTTTTCTAAATACATTCAAATATGTATCCGCTCATGAGACAATAACCCTGATAAAT
GCTTCAATAATATTGAAAAAGGAAGAGTATGGCTAAAATGAGAATATCACCGGAATTGAAAAAACTGATC
GAAAAATACCGCTGCGTAAAAGATACGGAAGGAATGTCTCCTGCTAAGGTATATAAGCTGGTGGGAGAAA
ATGAAAACCTATATTTAAAAATGACGGACAGCCGGTATAAAGGGACCACCTATGATGTGGAACGGGAAAA
GGACATGATGCTATGGCTGGAAGGAAAGCTGCCTGTTCCAAAGGTCCTGCACTTTGAACGGCATGATGGC
TGGAGCAATCTGCTCATGAGTGAGGCCGATGGCGTCCTTTGCTCGGAAGAGTATGAAGATGAACAAAGCC
CTGAAAAGATTATCGAGCTGTATGCGGAGTGCATCAGGCTCTTTCACTCCATCGACATATCGGATTGTCC
CTATACGAATAGCTTAGACAGCCGCTTAGCCGAATTGGATTACTTACTGAATAACGATCTGGCCGATGTG
GATTGCGAAAACTGGGAAGAGGACACTCCATTTAAAGATCCGCGCGAGCTGTATGATTTTTTAAAGACGG
AAAAGCCCGAAGAGGAACTTGTCTTTTCCCACGGCGACCTGGGAGACAGCAACATCTTTGTGAAAGATGG
CAAAGTAAGTGGCTTTATTGATCTTGGGAGAAGCGGCAGGGCGGACAAGTGGTATGACATTGCCTTCTGC
GTCCGGTCGCTCAGGGAGGATATCGGGGAAGAACAGTATGTCGAGCTATTTTTTGACTTACTGGGGATCA
AGCCTGATTGGGAGAAAATAAAATATTATATTTTACTGGATGAATTGTTTTAGCTGTCAGACCAAGTTTA
CTCATATATACTTTAGATTGATTTAAAACTTCATTTTTAATTTAAAAGGATCTAGGTGAAGATCCTTTTT
GATAATCTCATGACCAAAATCCCTTAACGTGAGTTTTCGTTCCACTGAGCGTCAGACCCCGTAGAAAAGA
TCAAAGGATCTTCTTGAGATCCTTTTTTTCTGCGCGTAATCTGCTGCTTGCAAACAAAAAAACCACCGCT
ACCAGCGGTGGTTTGTTTGCCGGATCAAGAGCTACCAACTCTTTTTCCGAAGGTAACTGGCTTCAGCAGA
GCGCAGATACCAAATACTGTTCTTCTAGTGTAGCCGTAGTTAGGCCACCACTTCAAGAACTCTGTAGCAC
CGCCTACATACCTCGCTCTGCTAATCCTGTTACCAGTGGCTGCTGCCAGTGGCGATAAGTCGTGTCTTAC
CGGGTTGGACTCAAGACGATAGTTACCGGATAAGGCGCAGCGGTCGGGCTGAACGGGGGGTTCGTGCACA
CAGCCCAGCTTGGAGCGAACGACCTACACCGAACTGAGATACCTACAGCGTGAGCTATGAGAAAGCGCCA
CGCTTCCCGAAGGGAGAAAGGCGGACAGGTATCCGGTAAGCGGCAGGGTCGGAACAGGAGAGCGCACGAG
GGAGCTTCCAGGGGGAAACGCCTGGTATCTTTATAGTCCTGTCGGGTTTCGCCACCTCTGACTTGAGCGT
CGATTTTTGTGATGCTCGTCAGGGGGGCGGAGCCTATGGAAAAACGCCAGCAACGCGGCCTTTTTACGGT
TCCTGGCAGATCCTAGATGTGGCGCAACGATGCCGGCGACAAGCAGGAGCGCACCGACTTCTTCCGCATC
AAGTGTTTTGGCTCTCAGGCCGAGGCCCACGGCAAGTATTTGGGCAAGGGGTCGCTGGTATTCGTGCAGG
GCAAGATTCGGAATACCAAGTACGAGAAGGACGGCCAGACGGTCTACGGGACCGACTTCATTGCCGATAA
GGTGGATTATCTGGACACCAAGGCACCAGGCGGGTCAAATCAGGAATAAGGGCACATTGCCCCGGCGTGA
GTCGGGGCAATCCCGCAAGGAGGGTGAATGAATCGGACGTTTGACCGGAAGGCATACAGGCAAGAACTGA
TCGACGCGGGGTTTTCCGCCGAGGATGCCGAAACCATCGCAAGCCGCACCGTCATGCGTGCGCCCCGCGA
AACCTTCCAGTCCGTCGGCTCGATGGTCCAGCAAGCTACGGCCAAGATCGAGCGCGACAGCGTGCAACTG
GCTCCCCCTGCCCTGCCCGCGCCATCGGCCGCCGTGGAGCGTTCGCGTCGTCTTGAACAGGAGGCGGCAG
GTTTGGCGAAGTCGATGACCATCGACACGCGAGGAACTATGACGACCAAGAAGCGAAAAACCGCCGGCGA
GGACCTGGCAAAACAGGTCAGCGAGGCCAAGCAGGCCGCGTTGCTGAAACACACGAAGCAGCAGATCAAG
GAAATGCAGCTTTCCTTGTTCGATATTGCGCCGTGGCCGGACACGATGCGAGCGATGCCAAACGACACGG
CCCGCTCTGCCCTGTTCACCACGCGCAACAAGAAAATCCCGCGCGAGGCGCTGCAAAACAAGGTCATTTT
CCACGTCAACAAGGACGTGAAGATCACCTACACCGGCGTCGAGCTGCGGGCCGACGATGACGAACTGGTG
TGGCAGCAGGTGTTGGAGTACGCGAAGCGCACCCCTATCGGCGAGCCGATCACCTTCACGTTCTACGAGC
TTTGCCAGGACCTGGGCTGGTCGATCAATGGCCGGTATTACACGAAGGCCGAGGAATGCCTGTCGCGCCT
ACAGGCGACGGCGATGGGCTTCACGTCCGACCGCGTTGGGCACCTGGAATCGGTGTCGCTGCTGCACCGC
TTCCGCGTCCTGGACCGTGGCAAGAAAACGTCCCGTTGCCAGGTCCTGATCGACGAGGAAATCGTCGTGC
TGTTTGCTGGCGACCACTACACGAAATTCATATGGGAGAAGTACCGCAAGCTGTCGCCGACGGCCCGACG
GATGTTCGACTATTTCAGCTCGCACCGGGAGCCGTACCCGCTCAAGCTGGAAACCTTCCGCCTCATGTGC
GGATCGGATTCCACCCGCGTGAAGAAGTGGCGCGAGCAGGTCGGCGAAGCCTGCGAAGAGTTGCGAGGCA
GCGGCCTGGTGGAACACGCCTGGGTCAATGATGACCTGGTGCATTGCAAACGCTAGGGCCTTGTGGGGTC
AGTTCCGGCTGGGGGTTCAGCAGCCCCTGCTCGGATCTGTTGGACCGGACAGTAGTCATGGTTGATGGGC
TGCCTGTATCGAGTGGTGATTTTGTGCCGAGCTGCCGGTCGGGGAGCTGTTGGCTGGCTGGTGGCAGGAT
ATATTGTGGTGTAAACAAATTGACGCTTAGACAACTTAATAACACATTGCGGACGTTTTTAATGTACTGG
GGTTGAACACTCT
